Addgene plasmid #217602: DVA_p15A_AH
Purpose: (Empty Backbone) Destination vector with ampicillin resistance and p15A origin of replication. Carries A-H CIDAR MoClo overhangs for level 0 or 2 construct cloning.
Depositing lab: Wei Huang. Depositing organization: University of Oxford. Publication: Construction and Characterization of MoClo-Compatible Vectors for Modular Protein Expression in E. coli. Nielsen JR, Lewis MJ, Huang WE. ACS Synth Biol. 2025 Jan 12. doi: 10.1021/acssynbio.4c00564. PubMed 39801078.
Backbone
  Vector backbone: DVA
  Vector type: Synthetic Biology
Growth in bacteria
  Bacterial resistance: Ampicillin, 100 μg/mL
  Growth temperature: 37°C
  Growth strain: DH5alpha
  Copy number: Low Copy
Gene/Insert
  Gene/Insert name: None
  Mutation: None
Terms and licenses: Academic/Nonprofit Terms; Industry Terms: Not Available to Industry
How to cite: DVA_p15A_AH was a gift from Wei Huang (Addgene plasmid # 217602 ; http://n2t.net/addgene:217602 ; RRID:Addgene_217602)
