[The description below was written by a language model from this plasmid's Addgene catalogue record and pLannotate feature annotations shown in this document.]
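Description:
DVA_p15A_AH is a small (about 2.8 kb) empty destination vector for CIDAR MoClo modular cloning in E. coli, catalogued as a synthetic biology backbone derived from the DVA series. It carries no insert. It is maintained by a p15A origin of replication, which the catalogue lists as low copy and which is compatible with ColE1-type plasmids, so it can coexist with a second plasmid in the same cell. Selection is by ampicillin through the β-lactamase gene (AmpR), which is driven by its own bla promoter and followed by a lambda t0 terminator. The annotation also flags short fragments resembling an RSF origin and the pBR322 bom region. These are partial matches rather than functional elements stated by the record.

The cloning region is a lacZα dropout cassette. It consists of a CAP binding site, lac promoter and lac operator driving a LacZα fragment that overlaps a pUC-type multiple cloning site, with a remnant of lacI upstream. According to the catalogue entry, the vector carries the A and H CIDAR MoClo overhangs, so it can accept either level 0 parts or level 2 assemblies spanning those fusion sites. The overhangs and the Type IIS sites that generate them are not annotated in the feature table. In MoClo vectors of this kind, replacing the lacZα cassette with the assembled insert normally allows blue/white screening in an α-complementing strain. The cassette sits between a BioBrick prefix with a putative bacterial terminator on one side and the rrnB T1 and T7Te terminators on the other, which insulate the cloned DNA from transcription in the backbone. The vector belongs to a set of MoClo-compatible backbones built for modular protein expression in E. coli.
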