Features (pLannotate 1.2.2; 16 found; start..end, strand, type, name):
     67..161     -  terminator     lambda t0 terminator: transcription terminator from phage lambda
    194..1054    -  CDS            AmpR: β-lactamase; bla; confers resistance to ampicillin, carbenicillin, and related antibiotics
   1055..1159    -  promoter       AmpR promoter: bla
   1249..1292    -  terminator     bacterial terminator: putative bacterial transcription terminator
   1295..1316    +  misc_feature   BioBrick prefix: BioBrick prefix for parts that do not start with "ATG"
   1347..1405    +  misc_feature   bom (fragment): basis of mobility region from pBR322
   1411..1568    -  CDS            lacZα (fragment): LacZα fragment of β-galactosidase; lacZ fragment
   1565..1621    +  misc_feature   MCS: pUC18/19 multiple cloning site
   1658..1674    -  protein_bind   lac operator: The lac repressor binds to the lac operator to inhibit transcription in E. coli. This inhibition can be relieved by adding lactose or isopropyl-β-D-thiogalactopyranoside (IPTG). lac repressor encoded by lacI
   1682..1712    -  promoter       lac promoter: promoter for the E. coli lac operon
   1727..1748    -  protein_bind   CAP binding site: CAP binding activates transcription in the presence of cAMP. E. coli catabolite activator protein
   1761..1829    -  CDS            lacI (fragment): lac repressor; lacI; The lac repressor binds to the lac operator to inhibit transcription in E. coli. This inhibition can be relieved by adding lactose or isopropyl-β-D-thiogalactopyranoside (IPTG).
   1890..1961    +  terminator     rrnB T1 terminator: transcription terminator T1 from the E. coli rrnB gene
   1977..2004    +  terminator     T7Te terminator: phage T7 early transcription terminator
   2038..2093    -  rep_origin     RSF ori (fragment): Plasmids containing the RSF 1030 origin of replication can be propagated in E. coli cells that contain additional plasmids with compatible origins.
   2181..2726    -  rep_origin     p15A ori: Plasmids containing the medium-copy-number p15A origin of replication can be propagated in E. coli cells that contain a second plasmid with the ColE1 origin.
>Addgene plasmid #217602 | DVA_p15A_AH | addgene full sequence | sequence record 468587 | Addgene NGS Result
ATTTATCTCTTCAAATGTAGCACCTGAAGTCAGCCCCATACGATATAAGTTGTTACTAGTGCTTGGATTC
TCACCAATAAAAAACGCCCGGCGGCAACCGAGCGTTCTGAACAAATCCAGATGGAGTTCTGAGGTCATTA
CTGGATCTATCAACAGGAGTCCAAGCGAGCTCTCGAACCCCAGAGTCCCGCGATTACCAATGCTTAATCA
GTGAGGCACCTATCTCAGCGATCTGTCTATTTCGTTCATCCATAGTTGCCTGACTCCCCGTCGTGTAGAT
AACTACGATACGGGAGGGCTTACCATCTGGCCCCAGTGCTGCAATGATACCGCGCGACCCACGCTCACCG
GCTCCAGATTTATCAGCAATAAACCAGCCAGCCGGAAGGGCCGAGCGCAGAAGTGGTCCTGCAACTTTAT
CCGCCTCCATCCAGTCTATTAATTGTTGCCGGGAAGCTAGAGTAAGTAGTTCGCCAGTTAATAGTTTGCG
CAACGTTGTTGCCATTGCTACAGGCATCGTGGTGTCACGCTCGTCGTTTGGTATGGCTTCATTCAGCTCC
GGTTCCCAACGATCAAGGCGAGTTACATGATCCCCCATGTTGTGCAAAAAAGCGGTTAGCTCCTTCGGTC
CTCCGATCGTTGTCAGAAGTAAGTTGGCCGCAGTGTTATCACTAATGGTTATGGCAGCACTGCATAATTC
TCTTACTGTCATGCCATCCGTAAGATGCTTTTCTGTGACTGGTGAGTACTCAACCAAGTCATTCTGAGAA
TAGTGTATGCGGCGACCGAGTTGCTCTTGCCCGGCGTCAATACGGGATAATACCGCGCCACATAGCAGAA
CTTTAAAAGTGCTCATCATTGGAAAACGTTCTTCGGGGCGAAAACTCTCAAGGATCTTACCGCTGTTGAG
ATCCAGTTCGATGTAACCCACTCGTGCACCCAACTGATCTTCAGCATCTTTTACTTTCACCAGCGTTTCT
GGGTGAGCAAAAACAGGAAGGCAAAATGCCGCAAAAAAGGGAATAAGGGCGACACGGAAATGTTGAATAC
TCATACTCTTCCTTTTTCAATATTATTGAAGCATTTATCAGGGTTATTGTCTCATGAGCGGATACATATT
TGAATGTATTTAGAAAAATAAACAAATAGGGGTTCCGCGCACATTTCCCCGAAAAGTGCCACCTGACGTC
TAAGAAACCATTATTATCATGACATTAACCTATAAAAATAGGCGTATCACGAGGCAGAATTTCAGATAAA
AAAAATCCTTAGCTTTCGCTAAGGATGATTTCTGGAATTCGCGGCCGCTTCTAGAGACTAGTGGAGGTCT
CAGGAGATGTCTTCCCTGCACCATATGCGGTGTGAAATACCGCACAGATGCGTAAGGAGAAAATACCGCA
TCAGGCGCCATTCGCCATTCAGGCTGCGCAACTGTTGGGAAGGGCGATCGGTGCGGGCCTCTTCGCTATT
ACGCCAGCTGGCGAAAGGGGGATGTGCTGCAAGGCGATTAAGTTGGGTAACGCCAGGGTTTTCCCAGTCA
CGACGTTGTAAAACGACGGCCAGTGAATTCGAGCTCGGTACCCGGGGATCCTCTAGAGTCGACCTGCAGG
CATGCAAGCTTGGCGTAATCATGGTCATAGCTGTTTCCTGTGTGAAATTGTTATCCGCTCACAATTCCAC
ACAACATACGAGCCGGAAGCATAAAGTGTAAAGCCTGGGGTGCCTAATGAGTGAGCTAACTCACATTAAT
TGCGTTGCGCTCACTGCCCGCTTTCCAGTCGGGAAACCTGTCGTGCCAGCTGCATTAATGAATCGGCCAA
CGCGCGGGGGTTAAGAAGACGTACTAAGAGACCTTCTGGATCGGTTGTCGAGTAAGGATCTCCAGGCATC
AAATAAAACGAAAGGCTCAGTCGAAAGACTGGGCCTTTCGTTTTATCTGTTGTTTGTCGGTGAACGCTCT
CTACTAGAGTCACACTGGCTCACCTTCGGGTGGGCCTTTCTGCGTTTATAGGATCCTAACTCGAGCCTAG
GGATATATTCCGCTTCCTCGCTCACTGACTCGCTACGCTCGGTCGTTCGACTGCGGCGAGCGGAAATGGC
TTACGAACGGGGCGGAGATTTCCTGGAAGATGCCAGGAAGATACTTAACAGGGAAGTGAGAGGGCCGCGG
CAAAGCCGTTTTTCCATAGGCTCCGCCCCCCTGACAAGCATCACGAAATCTGACGCTCAAATCAGTGGTG
GCGAAACCCGACAGGACTATAAAGATACCAGGCGTTTCCCCCTGGCGGCTCCCTCGTGCGCTCTCCTGTT
CCTGCCTTTCGGTTTACCGGTGTCATTCCGCTGTTATGGCCGCGTTTGTCTCATTCCACGCCTGACACTC
AGTTCCGGGTAGGCAGTTCGCTCCAAGCTGGACTGTATGCACGAACCCCCCGTTCAGTCCGACCGCTGCG
CCTTATCCGGTAACTATCGTCTTGAGTCCAACCCGGAAAGACATGCAAAAGCACCACTGGCAGCAGCCAC
TGGTAATTGATTTAGAGGAGTTAGTCTTGAAGTCATGCGCCGGTTAAGGCTAAACTGAAAGGACAAGTTT
TGGTGACTGCGCTCCTCCAAGCCAGTTACCTCGGTTCAAAGAGTTGGTAGCTCAGAGAACCTTCGAAAAA
CCGCCCTGCAAGGCGGTTTTTTCGTTTTCAGAGCAAGAGATTACGCGCAGACCAAAACGATCTCAAGAAG
ATCATCTTATTAATCAGATAAAATATTTCTAGATTTCAGTGCA
